Addgene plasmid #115150: pUS2-SH231
Purpose: Cas9-GFP, dual gRNA expression vector for targeted integration of repair templates into safe harbor 231 locus in chromosome 4
Depositing lab: Raymond Monnat & Michael Phelps. Depositing organization: University of Washington. Publication: New Human Chromosomal Sites with "Safe Harbor" Potential for Targeted Transgene Insertion. Pellenz S, Phelps M, Tang W, Hovde BT, Sinit RB, Fu W, Li H, Chen E, Monnat RJ Jr. Hum Gene Ther. 2019 Jul;30(7):814-828. doi: 10.1089/hum.2018.169. Epub 2019 Mar 28. PubMed 30793977.
Backbone
  Vector backbone: custom
  Backbone size w/o insert (bp): 2739
  Vector type: Mammalian Expression, CRISPR
Growth in bacteria
  Bacterial resistance: Ampicillin, 100 μg/mL
  Growth temperature: 37°C
  Growth strain: DH5alpha
  Copy number: High Copy
Gene/Insert
  Gene/Insert name: Dual SH231 gRNAs (alt name: Cas9-T2A-GFP)
  gRNA/shRNA sequence: gcctcccccatagtaccat, Gatgtgctcactgagtctga
  Species: Streptococcus pyogenes
  Insert size (bp): 6866
  Promoter: U6, CBh
  Tag / fusion protein: 3xFLAG-SV40NLS (N terminal on backbone); GFP (C terminal on insert); Nucleoplasmin NLS (C terminal on backbone)
  Cloning method: Gibson Cloning
  Sequencing primers: 5′ unknown
Terms and licenses: Academic/Nonprofit Terms; Industry Terms: Not Available to Industry
Depositor comments: Please visit https://www.biorxiv.org/content/early/2018/08/20/396390 for bioRxiv preprint.
How to cite: pUS2-SH231 was a gift from Raymond Monnat & Michael Phelps (Addgene plasmid # 115150 ; http://n2t.net/addgene:115150 ; RRID:Addgene_115150)
