[The description below was written by a language model from this plasmid's Addgene catalogue record and pLannotate feature annotations shown in this document.]
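Description:
pUS2-SH231 is an all-in-one mammalian CRISPR expression plasmid built on a custom backbone and designed to cut the human "safe harbor 231" locus on chromosome 4, so that a separately supplied repair template can be integrated there. It is propagated in E. coli as a high-copy plasmid through a ColE1/pUC-type origin and selected with ampicillin via the β-lactamase gene. The annotated sequence also contains an f1 phage origin, small fragments of pBR322 bom and rop, and a single AAV2 inverted terminal repeat. With only one ITR annotated, this looks like a remnant of the parental vector rather than a functional AAV packaging cassette.

The payload consists of three expression units in the same orientation. Two tandem human U6 (RNA polymerase III) promoters each drive a Streptococcus pyogenes guide RNA scaffold, giving two independent guides against the SH231 site. Downstream, the CBh promoter named in the record, annotated here as a CMV enhancer followed by a hybrid chicken β-actin/MVM intron, drives S. pyogenes Cas9. The annotation tool splits Cas9 into adjoining N- and C-terminal segments, but these are contiguous and represent one full-length coding sequence. According to the record, Cas9 carries an N-terminal 3xFLAG tag and SV40 NLS and a C-terminal nucleoplasmin NLS. It is linked through a T2A self-cleaving peptide to GFP (annotated as Emerald GFP), and the transcript ends at a bovine growth hormone polyadenylation signal. Because of the T2A, Cas9 and GFP are produced as separate proteins from one transcript, so fluorescence marks transfected, nuclease-expressing cells for monitoring or sorting. The plasmid is used for transient delivery of nuclease and guides during targeted transgene insertion at this candidate safe harbor site.
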