Features (pLannotate 1.2.2; 19 found; start..end, strand, type, name):
     50..290     +  promoter       U6 promoter: RNA polymerase III promoter for human U6 snRNA
    318..393     +  misc_RNA       gRNA scaffold: guide RNA scaffold for the Streptococcus pyogenes CRISPR/Cas9 system
    426..666     +  promoter       U6 promoter: RNA polymerase III promoter for human U6 snRNA
    695..770     +  misc_RNA       gRNA scaffold: guide RNA scaffold for the Streptococcus pyogenes CRISPR/Cas9 system
    799..1084    +  enhancer       CMV enhancer: human cytomegalovirus immediate early enhancer; contains an 18-bp deletion relative to the standard CMV enhancer
   1364..1591    +  intron         hybrid intron: hybrid between chicken β-actin (CBA) and minute virus of mice (MMV) introns (Gray et al., 2011)
   1729..3330    +  CDS            Cas9(N): N-terminal portion of Streptococcus pyogenes Cas9 (Zetsche et al., 2015)
   3331..5829    +  CDS            Cas9(C): C-terminal portion of Streptococcus pyogenes Cas9 (Zetsche et al., 2015)
   5830..5877    +  CDS            nucleoplasmin NLS: bipartite nuclear localization signal from nucleoplasmin
   5944..6663    +  CDS            EmGFP: Emerald GFP mammalian codon-optimized
   6697..6808    +  polyA_signal   bGH poly(A) signal: bovine growth hormone polyadenylation signal
   6913..7053    +  repeat_region  AAV2 ITR: inverted terminal repeat of adeno-associated virus serotype 2 inverted
   7058..7109    -  misc_feature   bom (fragment): basis of mobility region from pBR322
   7128..7583    +  rep_origin     f1 ori (sequence partly withheld): f1 bacteriophage origin of replication; arrow indicates direction of (+) strand synthesis
   7584..7633    -  misc_feature   bom (fragment): basis of mobility region from pBR322
   7735..7770    -  CDS            rop (fragment): Rop protein, which maintains plasmids at low copy number; rop
   7865..7969    +  promoter       AmpR promoter: bla
   7970..8830    +  CDS            AmpR: β-lactamase; bla; confers resistance to ampicillin, carbenicillin, and related antibiotics
   9001..9589    +  rep_origin     ori: high-copy-number ColE1/pMB1/pBR322/pUC origin of replication
>Addgene plasmid #115150 | pUS2-SH231 | addgene full sequence | sequence record 224718 | Addgene NGS Result
GCCTTTTTACGGTTCCTGGCCTTTTGCTGGCCTTTTGCTCACATGTTGTGAGGGCCTATTTCCCATGATT
CCTTCATATTTGCATATACGATACAAGGCTGTTAGAGAGATAATTGGAATTAATTTGACTGTAAACACAA
AGATATTAGTACAAAATACGTGACGTAGAAAGTAATAATTTCTTGGGTAGTTTGCAGTTTTAAAATTATG
TTTTAAAATGGACTATCATATGCTTACCGTAACTTGAAAGTATTTCGATTTCTTGGCTTTATATATCTTG
TGGAAAGGACGAAACACCGCCTCCCCCATAGTACCATGTTTTAGAGCTAGAAATAGCAAGTTAAAATAAG
GCTAGTCCGTTATCAACTTGAAAAAGTGGCACCGAGTCGGTGCTTTTTTGACCAACGAGCAAGATAAGGA
CTAGGGAGGGCCTATTTCCCATGATTCCTTCATATTTGCATATACGATACAAGGCTGTTAGAGAGATAAT
TGGAATTAATTTGACTGTAAACACAAAGATATTAGTACAAAATACGTGACGTAGAAAGTAATAATTTCTT
GGGTAGTTTGCAGTTTTAAAATTATGTTTTAAAATGGACTATCATATGCTTACCGTAACTTGAAAGTATT
TCGATTTCTTGGCTTTATATATCTTGTGGAAAGGACGAAACACCGATGTGCTCACTGAGTCTGAGTTTTA
GAGCTAGAAATAGCAAGTTAAAATAAGGCTAGTCCGTTATCAACTTGAAAAAGTGGCACCGAGTCGGTGC
TTTTTTCTCGAGAAACTAGTAAGGTACCCGTTACATAACTTACGGTAAATGGCCCGCCTGGCTGACCGCC
CAACGACCCCCGCCCATTGACGTCAATAGTAACGCCAATAGGGACTTTCCATTGACGTCAATGGGTGGAG
TATTTACGGTAAACTGCCCACTTGGCAGTACATCAAGTGTATCATATGCCAAGTACGCCCCCTATTGACG
TCAATGACGGTAAATGGCCCGCCTGGCATTGTGCCCAGTACATGACCTTATGGGACTTTCCTACTTGGCA
GTACATCTACGTATTAGTCATCGCTATTACCATGGTCGAGGTGAGCCCCACGTTCTGCTTCACTCTCCCC
ATCTCCCCCCCCTCCCCACCCCCAATTTTGTATTTATTTATTTTTTAATTATTTTGTGCAGCGATGGGGG
CGGGGGGGGGGGGGGGGCGCGCGCCRGGSGGGGGGGGGGGGGGGGGGGGGGGGGGGGGGGGGGGGSGGRG
RGGKGSGGCGGCRGCCAATCAGRGCGGCGCGCTCCGAAAGTTTCCTTTTATGGCGRGGCGGCGGCGGCGG
CGGCCCTATAAAAAGCGAAGCGCGCGGCGGGCGGGRGTCGCTGCGCGCTGCCTTCGCCCCGTGCCCCGCT
CCGCCGCCGCCTCGCGCCGCCCGCCCCGGCTCTGACTGACCGCGTTACTCCCACAGGTGAGCGGGCGGGA
CGGCCCTTCTCCTCCGGGCTGTAATTAGCTGAGCAAGAGGTAAGGGTTTAAGGGATGGTTGGTTGGTGGG
GTATTAATGTTTAATTACCTGGAGCACCTGCCTGAAATCACTTTTTTTCAGGTTGGACCGGTGCCACCAT
GGACTATAAGGACCACGACGGAGACTACAAGGATCATGATATTGATTACAAAGACGATGACGATAAGATG
GCCCCAAAGAAGAAGCGGAAGGTCGGTATCCACGGAGTCCCAGCAGCCGACAAGAAGTACAGCATCGGCC
TGGACATCGGCACCAACTCTGTGGGCTGGGCCGTGATCACCGACGAGTACAAGGTGCCCAGCAAGAAATT
CAAGGTGCTGGGCAACACCGACCGGCACAGCATCAAGAAGAACCTGATCGGAGCCCTGCTGTTCGACAGC
GGCGAAACAGCCGAGGCCACCCGGCTGAAGAGAACCGCCAGAAGAAGATACACCAGACGGAAGAACCGGA
TCTGCTATCTGCAAGAGATCTTCAGCAACGAGATGGCCAAGGTGGACGACAGCTTCTTCCACAGACTGGA
AGAGTCCTTCCTGGTGGAAGAGGATAAGAAGCACGAGCGGCACCCCATCTTCGGCAACATCGTGGACGAG
GTGGCCTACCACGAGAAGTACCCCACCATCTACCACCTGAGAAAGAAACTGGTGGACAGCACCGACAAGG
CCGACCTGCGGCTGATCTATCTGGCCCTGGCCCACATGATCAAGTTCCGGGGCCACTTCCTGATCGAGGG
CGACCTGAACCCCGACAACAGCGACGTGGACAAGCTGTTCATCCAGCTGGTGCAGACCTACAACCAGCTG
TTCGAGGAAAACCCCATCAACGCCAGCGGCGTGGACGCCAAGGCCATCCTGTCTGCCAGACTGAGCAAGA
GCAGACGGCTGGAAAATCTGATCGCCCAGCTGCCCGGCGAGAAGAAGAATGGCCTGTTCGGAAACCTGAT
TGCCCTGAGCCTGGGCCTGACCCCCAACTTCAAGAGCAACTTCGACCTGGCCGAGGATGCCAAACTGCAG
CTGAGCAAGGACACCTACGACGACGACCTGGACAACCTGCTGGCCCAGATCGGCGACCAGTACGCCGACC
TGTTTCTGGCCGCCAAGAACCTGTCCGACGCCATCCTGCTGAGCGACATCCTGAGAGTGAACACCGAGAT
CACCAAGGCCCCCCTGAGCGCCTCTATGATCAAGAGATACGACGAGCACCACCAGGACCTGACCCTGCTG
AAAGCTCTCGTGCGGCAGCAGCTGCCTGAGAAGTACAAAGAGATTTTCTTCGACCAGAGCAAGAACGGCT
ACGCCGGCTACATTGACGGCGGAGCCAGCCAGGAAGAGTTCTACAAGTTCATCAAGCCCATCCTGGAAAA
GATGGACGGCACCGAGGAACTGCTCGTGAAGCTGAACAGAGAGGACCTGCTGCGGAAGCAGCGGACCTTC
GACAACGGCAGCATCCCCCACCAGATCCACCTGGGAGAGCTGCACGCCATTCTGCGGCGGCAGGAAGATT
TTTACCCATTCCTGAAGGACAACCGGGAAAAGATCGAGAAGATCCTGACCTTCCGCATCCCCTACTACGT
GGGCCCTCTGGCCAGGGGAAACAGCAGATTCGCCTGGATGACCAGAAAGAGCGAGGAAACCATCACCCCC
TGGAACTTCGAGGAAGTGGTGGACAAGGGCGCTTCCGCCCAGAGCTTCATCGAGCGGATGACCAACTTCG
ATAAGAACCTGCCCAACGAGAAGGTGCTGCCCAAGCACAGCCTGCTGTACGAGTACTTCACCGTGTATAA
CGAGCTGACCAAAGTGAAATACGTGACCGAGGGAATGAGAAAGCCCGCCTTCCTGAGCGGCGAGCAGAAA
AAGGCCATCGTGGACCTGCTGTTCAAGACCAACCGGAAAGTGACCGTGAAGCAGCTGAAAGAGGACTACT
TCAAGAAAATCGAGTGCTTCGACTCCGTGGAAATCTCCGGCGTGGAAGATCGGTTCAACGCCTCCCTGGG
CACATACCACGATCTGCTGAAAATTATCAAGGACAAGGACTTCCTGGACAATGAGGAAAACGAGGACATT
CTGGAAGATATCGTGCTGACCCTGACACTGTTTGAGGACAGAGAGATGATCGAGGAACGGCTGAAAACCT
ATGCCCACCTGTTCGACGACAAAGTGATGAAGCAGCTGAAGCGGCGGAGATACACCGGCTGGGGCAGGCT
GAGCCGGAAGCTGATCAACGGCATCCGGGACAAGCAGTCCGGCAAGACAATCCTGGATTTCCTGAAGTCC
GACGGCTTCGCCAACAGAAACTTCATGCAGCTGATCCACGACGACAGCCTGACCTTTAAAGAGGACATCC
AGAAAGCCCAGGTGTCCGGCCAGGGCGATAGCCTGCACGAGCACATTGCCAATCTGGCCGGCAGCCCCGC
CATTAAGAAGGGCATCCTGCAGACAGTGAAGGTGGTGGACGAGCTCGTGAAAGTGATGGGCCGGCACAAG
CCCGAGAACATCGTGATCGAAATGGCCAGAGAGAACCAGACCACCCAGAAGGGACAGAAGAACAGCCGCG
AGAGAATGAAGCGGATCGAAGAGGGCATCAAAGAGCTGGGCAGCCAGATCCTGAAAGAACACCCCGTGGA
AAACACCCAGCTGCAGAACGAGAAGCTGTACCTGTACTACCTGCAGAATGGGCGGGATATGTACGTGGAC
CAGGAACTGGACATCAACCGGCTGTCCGACTACGATGTGGACCATATCGTGCCTCAGAGCTTTCTGAAGG
ACGACTCCATCGACAACAAGGTGCTGACCAGAAGCGACAAGAACCGGGGCAAGAGCGACAACGTGCCCTC
CGAAGAGGTCGTGAAGAAGATGAAGAACTACTGGCGGCAGCTGCTGAACGCCAAGCTGATTACCCAGAGA
AAGTTCGACAATCTGACCAAGGCCGAGAGAGGCGGCCTGAGCGAACTGGATAAGGCCGGCTTCATCAAGA
GACAGCTGGTGGAAACCCGGCAGATCACAAAGCACGTGGCACAGATCCTGGACTCCCGGATGAACACTAA
GTACGACGAGAATGACAAGCTGATCCGGGAAGTGAAAGTGATCACCCTGAAGTCCAAGCTGGTGTCCGAT
TTCCGGAAGGATTTCCAGTTTTACAAAGTGCGCGAGATCAACAACTACCACCACGCCCACGACGCCTACC
TGAACGCCGTCGTGGGAACCGCCCTGATCAAAAAGTACCCTAAGCTGGAAAGCGAGTTCGTGTACGGCGA
CTACAAGGTGTACGACGTGCGGAAGATGATCGCCAAGAGCGAGCAGGAAATCGGCAAGGCTACCGCCAAG
TACTTCTTCTACAGCAACATCATGAACTTTTTCAAGACCGAGATTACCCTGGCCAACGGCGAGATCCGGA
AGCGGCCTCTGATCGAGACAAACGGCGAAACCGGGGAGATCGTGTGGGATAAGGGCCGGGATTTTGCCAC
CGTGCGGAAAGTGCTGAGCATGCCCCAAGTGAATATCGTGAAAAAGACCGAGGTGCAGACAGGCGGCTTC
AGCAAAGAGTCTATCCTGCCCAAGAGGAACAGCGATAAGCTGATCGCCAGAAAGAAGGACTGGGACCCTA
AGAAGTACGGCGGCTTCGACAGCCCCACCGTGGCCTATTCTGTGCTGGTGGTGGCCAAAGTGGAAAAGGG
CAAGTCCAAGAAACTGAAGAGTGTGAAAGAGCTGCTGGGGATCACCATCATGGAAAGAAGCAGCTTCGAG
AAGAATCCCATCGACTTTCTGGAAGCCAAGGGCTACAAAGAAGTGAAAAAGGACCTGATCATCAAGCTGC
CTAAGTACTCCCTGTTCGAGCTGGAAAACGGCCGGAAGAGAATGCTGGCCTCTGCCGGCGAACTGCAGAA
GGGAAACGAACTGGCCCTGCCCTCCAAATATGTGAACTTCCTGTACCTGGCCAGCCACTATGAGAAGCTG
AAGGGCTCCCCCGAGGATAATGAGCAGAAACAGCTGTTTGTGGAACAGCACAAGCACTACCTGGACGAGA
TCATCGAGCAGATCAGCGAGTTCTCCAAGAGAGTGATCCTGGCCGACGCTAATCTGGACAAAGTGCTGTC
CGCCTACAACAAGCACCGGGATAAGCCCATCAGAGAGCAGGCCGAGAATATCATCCACCTGTTTACCCTG
ACCAATCTGGGAGCCCCTGCCGCCTTCAAGTACTTTGACACCACCATCGACCGGAAGAGGTACACCAGCA
CCAAAGAGGTGCTGGACGCCACCCTGATCCACCAGAGCATCACCGGCCTGTACGAGACACGGATCGACCT
GTCTCAGCTGGGAGGCGACAAAAGGCCGGCGGCCACGAAAAAGGCCGGCCAGGCAAAAAAGAAAAAGGCT
AGCGAGGGCAGAGGAAGTCTGCTAACATGCGGTGACGTCGAGGAGAATCCTGGCCCAACCGGTATGGTGA
GCAAGGGCGAGGAGCTGTTCACCGGGGTGGTGCCCATCCTGGTCGAGCTGGACGGCGACGTAAACGGCCA
CAAGTTCAGCGTGTCCGGCGAGGGCGAGGGCGATGCCACCTACGGCAAGCTGACCCTGAAGTTCATCTGC
ACCACCGGCAAGCTGCCCGTGCCCTGGCCCACCCTCGTGACCACCTTCACCTACGGCGTGCAGTGCTTCG
CCCGCTACCCCGACCACATGAAGCAGCACGACTTCTTCAAGTCCGCCATGCCCGAAGGCTACGTCCAGGA
GCGCACCATCTTCTTCAAGGACGACGGCAACTACAAGACCCGCGCCGAGGTGAAGTTCGAGGGCGACACC
CTGGTGAACCGCATCGAGCTGAAGGGCATCGACTTCAAGGAGGACGGCAACATCCTGGGGCACAAGCTGG
AGTACAACTACAACAGCCACAAGGTCTATATCACCGCCGACAAGCAGAAGAACGGCATCAAGGTGAACTT
CAAGACCCGCCACAACATCGAGGACGGCAGCGTGCAGCTCGCCGACCACTACCAGCAGAACACCCCCATC
GGCGACGGCCCCGTGCTGCTGCCCGACAACCACTACCTGAGCACCCAGTCCGCCCTGAGCAAAGACCCCA
ACGAGAAGCGCGATCACATGGTCCTGCTGGAGTTCGTGACCGCCGCCGGGATCACTCTCGGCATGGACGA
GCTGTACAAGTAAGAATTCTAACTAGAGCTCGCTGATCAGCCTCGACTGTGCCTTCTAGTTGCCAGCCAT
CTGTTGTTTGCCCCTCCCCCGTGCCTTCCTTGACCCTGGAAGGTGCCACTCCCACTGTCCTTTCCTAATA
AAATGAGGAAATTGCATCGCATTGTCTGAGTAGGTGTCATTCTATTCTGGGGGGTGGGGTGGGGCAGGAC
AGCAAGGGGGAGGATTGGGAAGAGAATAGCAGGCATGCTGGGGAGCGGCCGCAGGAACCCCTAGTGATGG
AGTTGGCCACTCCCTCTCTGCGCGCTCGCTCGCTCACTGAGGCCGGGCGACCAAAGGTCGCCCGACGCCC
GGGCTTTGCCCGGGCGGCCTCAGTGAGCGAGCGAGCGCGCAGCTGCCTGCAGGGGCGCCTGATGCGGTAT
TTTCTCCTTACGCATCTGTGCGGTATTTCACACCGCATA
[95 nt withheld, positions 7110-7204]
T
[46 nt withheld, positions 7206-7251]
C
[141 nt withheld, positions 7253-7393]
CCTTTGACGTTGGAGTCCACGTTCTTT
[37 nt withheld, positions 7421-7457]
ACTCTATCTCGGGCTATTCTTTTGATTTATAAGGGATTTTGCCGATTTCGGTCTATTGGTTAAAAAATGA
GCTGATTTAACAAAAATTTAACGCGAATTTTAACAAAATATTAACGTTTACAATTTTATGGTGCACTCTC
AGTACAATCTGCTCTGATGCCGCATAGTTAAGCCAGCCCCGACACCCGCCAACACCCGCTGACGCGCCCT
GACGGGCTTGTCTGCTCCCGGCATCCGCTTACAGACAAGCTGTGACCGTCTCCGGGAGCTGCATGTGTCA
GAGGTTTTCACCGTCATCACCGAAACGCGCGAGACGAAAGGGCCTCGTGATACGCCTATTTTTATAGGTT
AATGTCATGATAATAATGGTTTCTTAGACGTCAGGTGGCACTTTTCGGGGAAATGTGCGCGGAACCCCTA
TTTGTTTATTTTTCTAAATACATTCAAATATGTATCCGCTCATGAGACAATAACCCTGATAAATGCTTCA
ATAATATTGAAAAAGGAAGAGTATGAGTATTCAACATTTCCGTGTCGCCCTTATTCCCTTTTTTGCGGCA
TTTTGCCTTCCTGTTTTTGCTCACCCAGAAACGCTGGTGAAAGTAAAAGATGCTGAAGATCAGTTGGGTG
CACGAGTGGGTTACATCGAACTGGATCTCAACAGCGGTAAGATCCTTGAGAGTTTTCGCCCCGAAGAACG
TTTTCCAATGATGAGCACTTTTAAAGTTCTGCTATGTGGCGCGGTATTATCCCGTATTGACGCCGGGCAA
GAGCAACTCGGTCGCCGCATACACTATTCTCAGAATGACTTGGTTGAGTACTCACCAGTCACAGAAAAGC
ATCTTACGGATGGCATGACAGTAAGAGAATTATGCAGTGCTGCCATAACCATGAGTGATAACACTGCGGC
CAACTTACTTCTGACAACGATCGGAGGACCGAAGGAGCTAACCGCTTTTTTGCACAACATGGGGGATCAT
GTAACTCGCCTTGATCGTTGGGAACCGGAGCTGAATGAAGCCATACCAAACGACGAGCGTGACACCACGA
TGCCTGTAGCAATGGCAACAACGTTGCGCAAACTATTAACTGGCGAACTACTTACTCTAGCTTCCCGGCA
ACAATTAATAGACTGGATGGAGGCGGATAAAGTTGCAGGACCACTTCTGCGCTCGGCCCTTCCGGCTGGC
TGGTTTATTGCTGATAAATCTGGAGCCGGTGAGCGTGGAAGCCGCGGTATCATTGCAGCACTGGGGCCAG
ATGGTAAGCCCTCCCGTATCGTAGTTATCTACACGACGGGGAGTCAGGCAACTATGGATGAACGAAATAG
ACAGATCGCTGAGATAGGTGCCTCACTGATTAAGCATTGGTAACTGTCAGACCAAGTTTACTCATATATA
CTTTAGATTGATTTAAAACTTCATTTTTAATTTAAAAGGATCTAGGTGAAGATCCTTTTTGATAATCTCA
TGACCAAAATCCCTTAACGTGAGTTTTCGTTCCACTGAGCGTCAGACCCCGTAGAAAAGATCAAAGGATC
TTCTTGAGATCCTTTTTTTCTGCGCGTAATCTGCTGCTTGCAAACAAAAAAACCACCGCTACCAGCGGTG
GTTTGTTTGCCGGATCAAGAGCTACCAACTCTTTTTCCGAAGGTAACTGGCTTCAGCAGAGCGCAGATAC
CAAATACTGTTCTTCTAGTGTAGCCGTAGTTAGGCCACCACTTCAAGAACTCTGTAGCACCGCCTACATA
CCTCGCTCTGCTAATCCTGTTACCAGTGGCTGCTGCCAGTGGCGATAAGTCGTGTCTTACCGGGTTGGAC
TCAAGACGATAGTTACCGGATAAGGCGCAGCGGTCGGGCTGAACGGGGGGTTCGTGCACACAGCCCAGCT
TGGAGCGAACGACCTACACCGAACTGAGATACCTACAGCGTGAGCTATGAGAAAGCGCCACGCTTCCCGA
AGGGAGAAAGGCGGACAGGTATCCGGTAAGCGGCAGGGTCGGAACAGGAGAGCGCACGAGGGAGCTTCCA
GGGGGAAACGCCTGGTATCTTTATAGTCCTGTCGGGTTTCGCCACCTCTGACTTGAGCGTCGATTTTTGT
GATGCTCGTCAGGGGGGCGGAGCCTATGGAAAAACGCCAGCAACGCG
